>Addgene plasmid #166473 | mEGFP-N1-NF2 | addgene full sequence | sequence record 329964 | Addgene NGS Result
ATGACCGACCAAGCGACGCCCAACCTGCCATCACGAGATTTCGATTCCACCGCCGCCTTCTATGAAAGGT
TGGGCTTCGGAATCGTTTTCCGGGACGCCGGCTGGATGATCCTCCAGCGCGGGGATCTCATGCTGGAGTT
CTTCGCCCACCCTAGGGGGAGGCTAACTGAAACACGGAAGGAGACAATACCGGAAGGAACCCGCGCTATG
ACGGCAATAAAAAGACAGAATAAAACGCACGGTGTTGGGTCGTTTGTTCATAAACGCGGGGTTCGGTCCC
AGGGCTGGCACTCTGTCGATACCCCACCGAGACCCCATTGGGGCCAATACGCCCGCGTTTCTTCCTTTTC
CCCACCCCACCCCCCAAGTTCGGGTGAAGGCCCAGGGCTCGCAGCCAACGTCGGGGCGGCAGGCCCTGCC
ATAGCCTCAGGTTACTCATATATACTTTAGATTGATTTAAAACTTCATTTTTAATTTAAAAGGATCTAGG
TGAAGATCCTTTTTGATAATCTCATGACCAAAATCCCTTAACGTGAGTTTTCGTTCCACTGAGCGTCAGA
CCCCGTAGAAAAGATCAAAGGATCTTCTTGAGATCCTTTTTTTCTGCGCGTAATCTGCTGCTTGCAAACA
AAAAAACCACCGCTACCAGCGGTGGTTTGTTTGCCGGATCAAGAGCTACCAACTCTTTTTCCGAAGGTAA
CTGGCTTCAGCAGAGCGCAGATACCAAATACTGTTCTTCTAGTGTAGCCGTAGTTAGGCCACCACTTCAA
GAACTCTGTAGCACCGCCTACATACCTCGCTCTGCTAATCCTGTTACCAGTGGCTGCTGCCAGTGGCGAT
AAGTCGTGTCTTACCGGGTTGGACTCAAGACGATAGTTACCGGATAAGGCGCAGCGGTCGGGCTGAACGG
GGGGTTCGTGCACACAGCCCAGCTTGGAGCGAACGACCTACACCGAACTGAGATACCTACAGCGTGAGCT
ATGAGAAAGCGCCACGCTTCCCGAAGGGAGAAAGGCGGACAGGTATCCGGTAAGCGGCAGGGTCGGAACA
GGAGAGCGCACGAGGGAGCTTCCAGGGGGAAACGCCTGGTATCTTTATAGTCCTGTCGGGTTTCGCCACC
TCTGACTTGAGCGTCGATTTTTGTGATGCTCGTCAGGGGGGCGGAGCCTATGGAAAAACGCCAGCAACGC
GGCCTTTTTACGGTTCCTGGCCTTTTGCTGGCCTTTTGCTCACATGTTCTTTCCTGCGTTATCCCCTGAT
TCTGTGGATAACCGTATTACCGCCATGCATTAGTTATTAATAGTAATCAATTACGGGGTCATTAGTTCAT
AGCCCATATATGGAGTTCCGCGTTACATAACTTACGGTAAATGGCCCGCCTGGCTGACCGCCCAACGACC
CCCGCCCATTGACGTCAATAATGACGTATGTTCCCATAGTAACGCCAATAGGGACTTTCCATTGACGTCA
ATGGGTGGAGTATTTACGGTAAACTGCCCACTTGGCAGTACATCAAGTGTATCATATGCCAAGTACGCCC
CCTATTGACGTCAATGACGGTAAATGGCCCGCCTGGCATTATGCCCAGTACATGACCTTATGGGACTTTC
CTACTTGGCAGTACATCTACGTATTAGTCATCGCTATTACCATGGTGATGCGGTTTTGGCAGTACATCAA
TGGGCGTGGATAGCGGTTTGACTCACGGGGATTTCCAAGTCTCCACCCCATTGACGTCAATGGGAGTTTG
TTTTGGCACCAAAATCAACGGGACTTTCCAAAATGTCGTAACAACTCCGCCCCATTGACGCAAATGGGCG
GTAGGCGTGTACGGTGGGAGGTCTATATAAGCAGAGCTGGTTTAGTGAACCGTCAGATCCGCTAGCGCTA
CCGGACTCAGATCTCGAGCTCAAGCTTCGAATTCATGGCCGGAGCCATCGCTTCTCGCATGAGCTTCAGC
TCACTCAAGAGGAAGCAGCCCAAGACATTCACGGTGCGGATCGTCACCATGGACGCCGAGATGGAGTTCA
ACTGCGAGATGAAATGGAAGGGGAAGGACCTGTTTGATTTGGTGTGCCGGACACTGGGGCTTCGGGAAAC
CTGGTTCTTTGGACTGCAGTATACAATCAAGGACACGGTGGCCTGGCTCAAAATGGACAAGAAGGTGTTG
GATCATGATGTTTCGAAGGAAGAACCAGTTACCTTTCACTTCCTGGCCAAATTTTATCCTGAAAATGCTG
AGGAGGAGCTAGTTCAAGAGATCACGCAACACTTATTTTTCTTACAGGTGAAGAAGCAGATTTTGGATGA
AAAGGTCTACTGCCCTCCCGAGGCGTCCGTGCTCTTGGCGTCATATGCTGTCCAGGCCAAGTATGGCGAC
TATGACCCCTCTGTGCACAAGCGGGGATTTTTAGCCCAAGAGGAATTGCTCCCGAAAAGGGTGATAAATC
TCTATCAGATGACTCCGGAAATGTGGGAGGAGAGAATTACGGCTTGGTATGCGGAGCACCGGGGCAGAGC
CAGGGATGAAGCTGAAATGGAGTATTTGAAGATAGCTCAGGACCTGGAGATGTATGGTGTGAACTACTTT
ACAATCCGGAATAAAAAGGGCACAGAGTTGCTGCTTGGAGTGGATGCTCTTGGGCTTCATATCTATGACC
CTGAGAACAGGCTGACCCCCAAGATCTCCTTCCCATGGAATGAAATCCGAAACATCTCCTACAGCGACAA
GGAGTTTACTATTAAACCACTGGATAAGAAAATTGATGTCTTCAAATTTAACTCCTCAAAGCTTCGTGTT
AATAAGCTGATTCTTCAGCTATGTATTGGGAACCATGACCTATTTATGAGGCGACGGAAAGCTGACTCTT
TAGAAGTTCAGCAGATGAAAGCCCAGGCCAGGGAAGAGAAGGCTAGAAAGCAGATGGAAAGGCAGCGGCT
GGCTCGAGAGAAGCAGATGCGGGAGGAGGCCGAGCGTACAAGAGATGAGTTAGAGAGGAGGCTCCTGCAG
ATGAAAGAAGAAGCAACGATGGCCAATGAAGCTCTGATGCGCTCTGAGGAGACAGCTGATCTGTTGGCTG
AAAAGGCTCAGATCACAGAGGAGGAGGCCAAGCTTTTGGCACAAAAGGCTGCAGAGGCTGAGCAAGAGAT
GCAGCGAATCAAGGCCACGGCCATTCGGACAGAGGAGGAGAAGCGCCTGATGGAGCAGAAGGTGCTGGAG
GCTGAAGTGCTGGCATTGAAGATGGCTGAGGAGTCAGAGAGGAGGGCCAAGGAGGCTGATCAGTTAAAGC
AAGACTTGCAAGAAGCCAGAGAAGCAGAGCGAAGAGCCAAGCAGAAGCTCTTAGAAATCGCCACCAAGCC
CACCTATCCACCCATGAACCCAATTCCACCACCACTGCCTCCTGACATACCGAGCTTCGACATTATTGCT
GACAGCTTGTCATTTGACTTCAAGGATACGGACATGAAGCGACTTTCCATGGAGATAGAGAAAGAAAAAG
TGGAGTACATGGAGAAGAGCAAGCACCTGCAGGAGCAGCTCAACGAGCTCAAGACGGAGATCGAGGCCTT
GAAACTCAAAGAGCGGGAGACGGCCTTGGACGTCCTACACAGCGAGAGCTCAGACAGAGGCGGCCCCAGC
AGCAAGCATAATACCATTAAAAAGCCTCAAGCCCAAGGCAGAAGACCTATCTGCATTCCACCGGTCGCCA
CCATGGTGAGCAAGGGCGAGGAGCTGTTCACCGGGGTGGTGCCCATCCTGGTCGAGCTGGACGGCGACGT
AAACGGCCACAAGTTCAGCGTGTCCGGCGAGGGCGAGGGCGATGCCACCTACGGCAAGCTGACCCTGAAG
TTCATCTGCACCACCGGCAAGCTGCCCGTGCCCTGGCCCACCCTCGTGACCACCCTGACCTACGGCGTGC
AGTGCTTCAGCCGCTACCCCGACCACATGAAGCAGCACGACTTCTTCAAGTCCGCCATGCCCGAAGGCTA
CGTCCAGGAGCGCACCATCTTCTTCAAGGACGACGGCAACTACAAGACCCGCGCCGAGGTGAAGTTCGAG
GGCGACACCCTGGTGAACCGCATCGAGCTGAAGGGCATCGACTTCAAGGAGGACGGCAACATCCTGGGGC
ACAAGCTGGAGTACAACTACAACAGCCACAACGTCTATATCATGGCCGACAAGCAGAAGAACGGCATCAA
GGTGAACTTCAAGATCCGCCACAACATCGAGGACGGCAGCGTGCAGCTCGCCGACCACTACCAGCAGAAC
ACCCCCATCGGCGACGGCCCCGTGCTGCTGCCCGACAACCACTACCTGAGCACCCAGTCCGCCCTGAGCA
AAGACCCCAACGAGAAGCGCGATCACATGGTCCTGCTGGAGTTCGTGACCGCCGCCGGGATCACTCTCGG
CATGGACGAGCTGTACAAGTAAAGCGGCCGCGACTCTAGATCATAATCAGCCATACCACATTTGTAGAGG
TTTTACTTGCTTTAAAAAACCTCCCACACCTCCCCCTGAACCTGAAACATAAAATGAATGCAATTGTTGT
TGTTAACTTGTTTATTGCAGCTTATAATGGTTACAAATAAAGCAATAGCATCACAAATTTCACAAATAAA
GCATTTTTTTCACTGCATTCTAGTTGTGGTTTGTCCAAACTCATCAATGTATCTTAAGGCGTAAATTGTA
AGCGTTAATATTTTGTTAAAATTCGCGTTAAATTTTTGTTAAATCAGCTCATTTTTTAACCAATAGGCCG
AAATCGGCAAAATCCCTTATAAATCAAAAGAATAGACCGAGATAGGGT
[37 nt withheld, positions 4809-4845]
AAAGAACGTGGACTCCAACGTCAAAGG
[49 nt withheld, positions 4873-4921]
T
[91 nt withheld, positions 4923-5013]
G
[124 nt withheld, positions 5015-5138]
CAGGTGGCACTTTTCGGGGAAATGTGCGCGGAACCCCTATTTGTTTATTTTTCTAAATACATTCAAATAT
GTATCCGCTCATGAGACAATAACCCTGATAAATGCTTCAATAATATTGAAAAAGGAAGAGTCCTGAGGCG
GAAAGAACCAGCTGTGGAATGTGTGTCAGTTAGGGTGTGGAAAGTCCCCAGGCTCCCCAGCAGGCAGAAG
TATGCAAAGCATGCATCTCAATTAGTCAGCAACCAGGTGTGGAAAGTCCCCAGGCTCCCCAGCAGGCAGA
AGTATGCAAAGCATGCATCTCAATTAGTCAGCAACCATAGTCCCGCCCCTAACTCCGCCCATCCCGCCCC
TAACTCCGCCCAGTTCCGCCCATTCTCCGCCCCATGGCTGACTAATTTTTTTTATTTATGCAGAGGCCGA
GGCCGCCTCGGCCTCTGAGCTATTCCAGAAGTAGTGAGGAGGCTTTTTTGGAGGCCTAGGCTTTTGCAAA
GATCGATCAAGAGACAGGATGAGGATCGTTTCGCATGATTGAACAAGATGGATTGCACGCAGGTTCTCCG
GCCGCTTGGGTGGAGAGGCTATTCGGCTATGACTGGGCACAACAGACAATCGGCTGCTCTGATGCCGCCG
TGTTCCGGCTGTCAGCGCAGGGGCGCCCGGTTCTTTTTGTCAAGACCGACCTGTCCGGTGCCCTGAATGA
ACTGCAAGACGAGGCAGCGCGGCTATCGTGGCTGGCCACGACGGGCGTTCCTTGCGCAGCTGTGCTCGAC
GTTGTCACTGAAGCGGGAAGGGACTGGCTGCTATTGGGCGAAGTGCCGGGGCAGGATCTCCTGTCATCTC
ACCTTGCTCCTGCCGAGAAAGTATCCATCATGGCTGATGCAATGCGGCGGCTGCATACGCTTGATCCGGC
TACCTGCCCATTCGACCACCAAGCGAAACATCGCATCGAGCGAGCACGTACTCGGATGGAAGCCGGTCTT
GTCGATCAGGATGATCTGGACGAAGAGCATCAGGGGCTCGCGCCAGCCGAACTGTTCGCCAGGCTCAAGG
CGAGCATGCCCGACGGCGAGGATCTCGTCGTGACCCATGGCGATGCCTGCTTGCCGAATATCATGGTGGA
AAATGGCCGCTTTTCTGGATTCATCGACTGTGGCCGGCTGGGTGTGGCGGACCGCTATCAGGACATAGCG
TTGGCTACCCGTGATATTGCTGAAGAGCTTGGCGGCGAATGGGCTGACCGCTTCCTCGTGCTTTACGGTA
TCGCCGCTCCCGATTCGCAGCGCATCGCCTTCTATCGCCTTCTTGACGAGTTCTTCTGAGCGGGACTCTG
GGGTTCGAA
Features (pLannotate 1.2.2; 15 found; start..end, strand, type, name):
      1..153     +  CDS            ble (fragment): BLE_KLEPN - Experimental evidence at protein level: Swiss-Prot protein existence level 1. Binding protein with a strong affinity to the bleomycin family of antibiotics. Binds to CL990; an antimitotic-antibiotic compound. From Klebsiella pneumoniae.
    212..259     +  polyA_signal   HSV TK poly(A) signal: herpes simplex virus thymidine kinase polyadenylation signal (Cole and Stacy, 1985)
    350..366     -  polyA_signal   bGH poly(A) signal (fragment): bovine growth hormone polyadenylation signal
    588..1176    +  rep_origin     ori: high-copy-number ColE1/pMB1/pBR322/pUC origin of replication
   1351..1654    +  enhancer       CMV enhancer: human cytomegalovirus immediate early enhancer
   1655..1858    +  promoter       CMV promoter: human cytomegalovirus (CMV) immediate early promoter
   1881..1924    +  misc_feature   MCS (fragment): multiple cloning site
   1937..3697    +  CDS            Nf2: MERL_RAT - Experimental evidence at protein level: Swiss-Prot protein existence level 1. Probable regulator of the Hippo/SWH (Sav/Wts/Hpo) signaling pathway, a signaling pathway that plays a pivotal role in tumor suppression by restricting proliferation and promoting apoptosis. Along with WWC1 can synergistically induce the phosphorylation of LATS1 and LATS2 and can probably function in the regulation of the Hippo/SWH (Sav/Wts/Hpo) signaling pathway. May act as a membrane stabilizing protein. May inhibit PI3 kinase by binding to AGAP2 and impairing its stimulating activity. Suppresses cell pro
   3713..4432    +  CDS            EGFP: the original enhanced GFP (Yang et al., 1996) mammalian codon-optimized
   4449..4532    +  CDS            large T antigen (fragment): large T antigen from SV40 (simian virus 40)
   4555..4676    +  polyA_signal   SV40 poly(A) signal: SV40 polyadenylation signal
   4710..5138    -  rep_origin     f1 ori (sequence partly withheld): f1 bacteriophage origin of replication; arrow indicates direction of (+) strand synthesis
   5165..5269    +  promoter       AmpR promoter: bla
   5271..5628    +  promoter       SV40 promoter: SV40 enhancer and early promoter
   5663..6457    +  CDS            NeoR/KanR: aminoglycoside phosphotransferase from Tn5; aph(3')-II (or nptII); confers resistance to neomycin, kanamycin, and G418 (Geneticin®)
