[The description below was written by a language model from this plasmid's Addgene catalogue record and pLannotate feature annotations shown in this document.]
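Description:
mEGFP-N1-NF2 is a mammalian expression plasmid built on the mEGFP-N1 backbone, carrying human NF2 (merlin) fused to monomeric EGFP. In the 6,477 nt sequence record, the NF2 coding region lies immediately downstream of the human cytomegalovirus immediate-early enhancer and promoter and the remnant of the multiple cloning site. It is followed after a short linker by the EGFP coding sequence, so the fluorescent protein sits at the C-terminus of merlin, as expected for an N1-type vector. An SV40 polyadenylation signal terminates the transcript. The annotation software matched the insert to the rat merlin protein entry, but the catalogue lists the insert as human, and the match most likely reflects the high conservation of the protein. The software also labels the reporter generically as EGFP, and the monomeric designation comes from the plasmid name and backbone. The insert was assembled by Gibson cloning.

The plasmid replicates at high copy in E. coli from a ColE1/pUC-type origin and also carries an f1 phage origin. Selection relies on a single Tn5 aminoglycoside phosphotransferase (NeoR/KanR) gene preceded by both a bacterial bla promoter and the SV40 enhancer/early promoter. This gives kanamycin resistance in bacteria and G418 resistance in transfected mammalian cells, with the HSV TK polyadenylation signal downstream. Small annotated fragments such as ble, bGH poly(A) and large T antigen appear to be partial backbone matches rather than functional elements.

Merlin is a tumour suppressor and an upstream regulator of Hippo signalling. The construct allows the tagged protein to be expressed and visualised in living or fixed mammalian cells. It was deposited with a study of YAP phase separation in interferon-gamma-induced resistance to anti-PD-1 immunotherapy.
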