Addgene plasmid #166473: mEGFP-N1-NF2
Purpose: Expresses fusion of mEGFP and NF2
Depositing lab: Shuguo Sun. Publication: Interferon-gamma induces tumor resistance to anti-PD-1 immunotherapy by promoting YAP phase separation. Yu M, Peng Z, Qin M, Liu Y, Wang J, Zhang C, Lin J, Dong T, Wang L, Li S, Yang Y, Xu S, Guo W, Zhang X, Shi M, Peng H, Luo X, Zhang H, Zhang L, Li Y, Yang XP, Sun S. Mol Cell. 2021 Feb 13. pii: S1097-2765(21)00010-1. doi: 10.1016/j.molcel.2021.01.010. PubMed 33606996.
Backbone
  Vector backbone: mEGFP-N1
  Vector type: Mammalian Expression
Growth in bacteria
  Bacterial resistance: Kanamycin, 50 μg/mL
  Growth temperature: 37°C
  Growth strain: DH5alpha
  Copy number: High Copy
Gene/Insert
  Gene/Insert name: mEGFP, NF2
  Species: H. sapiens (human)
  Entrez Gene: NF2 (a.k.a. ACN, BANF, SCH, SWNV, merlin-1)
  Cloning method: Gibson Cloning
Terms and licenses: Academic/Nonprofit Terms; Industry Terms: Not Available to Industry
How to cite: mEGFP-N1-NF2 was a gift from Shuguo Sun (Addgene plasmid # 166473 ; http://n2t.net/addgene:166473 ; RRID:Addgene_166473)
